Addgene plasmid #125511: lentiSAMv2 rs58692659-guide3
Purpose: CRISPR-mediated activation of human islet enhancer containing T2D-associated variant rs58692659 (ZFAND3 GWAS locus)
Depositing lab: Jorge Ferrer. Depositing organization: Imperial College London. Publication: Human pancreatic islet three-dimensional chromatin architecture provides insights into the genetics of type 2 diabetes. Miguel-Escalada I, Bonas-Guarch S, Cebola I, Ponsa-Cobas J, Mendieta-Esteban J, Atla G, Javierre BM, Rolando DMY, Farabella I, Morgan CC, Garcia-Hurtado J, Beucher A, Moran I, Pasquali L, Ramos-Rodriguez M, Appel EVR, Linneberg A, Gjesing AP, Witte DR, Pedersen O, Grarup N, Ravassard P, Torrents D, Mercader JM, Piemonti L, Berney T, de Koning EJP, Kerr-Conte J, Pattou F, Fedko IO, Groop L, Prokopenko I, Hansen T, Marti-Renom MA, Fraser P, Ferrer J. Nat Genet. 2019 Jun 28. pii: 10.1038/s41588-019-0457-0. doi: 10.1038/s41588-019-0457-0. PubMed 31253982.
Backbone
  Vector backbone: lentiSAMv2
  Backbone manufacturer: Feng Zhang (Addgene #75112)
  Vector type: Mammalian Expression, Lentiviral, CRISPR
  Selectable markers: Blasticidin
Growth in bacteria
  Bacterial resistance: Ampicillin, 100 μg/mL
  Growth temperature: 37°C
  Growth strain: Stbl3
  Copy number: High Copy
Gene/Insert
  Gene/Insert name: dCas9-VP64-2A-BlastR
  gRNA/shRNA sequence: AGTTGCCAGGCAGTTGAGCC
  Species: H. sapiens (human)
  Promoter: EF1a core and U6
  Cloning method: Restriction Enzyme; 5′ cloning site Unknown (destroyed during cloning); 3′ cloning site Unknown (destroyed during cloning)
  Sequencing primers: 5′ GATCCGCCACCATGGATGC
Terms and licenses: Academic/Nonprofit Terms; Industry Terms: Not Available to Industry
How to cite: lentiSAMv2 rs58692659-guide3 was a gift from Jorge Ferrer (Addgene plasmid # 125511 ; http://n2t.net/addgene:125511 ; RRID:Addgene_125511)
