[The description below was written by a language model from this plasmid's Addgene catalogue record and pLannotate feature annotations shown in this document.]
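Description:
lentiSAMv2 rs58692659-guide3 is a lentiviral CRISPR activation plasmid of about 13.5 kb, built on the lentiSAMv2 backbone. It carries a single guide RNA directed at a human pancreatic islet enhancer that contains the type 2 diabetes-associated variant rs58692659 at the ZFAND3 GWAS locus. It is propagated in E. coli through a high-copy ColE1/pUC-type origin with ampicillin resistance, and the record lists the recombination-deficient strain Stbl3 as the host, a common choice for LTR-containing vectors. The backbone also has an f1 origin and an SV40/EM7-driven bleomycin/Zeocin resistance cassette, both lying outside the LTR-flanked region. The viral framework is HIV-1 derived: a CMV enhancer/promoter drives a truncated 5' LTR, followed by the Ψ packaging signal, a partial gag sequence, the RRE and cPPT/CTS. WPRE, a truncated 3' LTR and a bGH polyadenylation signal lie downstream of the payload.

Two expression units sit between the LTRs. A human U6 promoter transcribes the guide, which is fused to an S. pyogenes sgRNA scaffold modified with two MS2 stem loops. These loops bind MS2 coat protein fusions, so additional activator modules supplied from a separate construct can be recruited in the synergistic activation mediator (SAM) system. The EF-1α core promoter drives an NLS-tagged, catalytically dead Cas9 (D10A/N863A). According to the catalogue entry this is fused to the VP64 activation domain and linked by a 2A peptide to blasticidin S deaminase. The feature table does not annotate VP64 or the 2A element, but an unannotated gap between dCas9 and the BSD gene is consistent with them. Transduced mammalian cells are selected with blasticidin. The construct is used to activate the targeted enhancer and test its regulatory effects in human cells.
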