Features (pLannotate 1.2.2; 38 found; start..end, strand, type, name):
     18..36      +  misc_RNA       MS2 stem loop: stem loop that binds the bacteriophage MS2 coat protein
     47..83      +  misc_RNA       gRNA scaffold (fragment): guide RNA scaffold for the Streptococcus pyogenes CRISPR/Cas9 system
     88..106     +  misc_RNA       MS2 stem loop: stem loop that binds the bacteriophage MS2 coat protein
    117..136     +  misc_RNA       gRNA scaffold (fragment): guide RNA scaffold for the Streptococcus pyogenes CRISPR/Cas9 system
    149..167     +  CDS            small t antigen (fragment): SV40 (simian virus 40) small t antigen
    193..404     +  promoter       EF-1α core promoter: core promoter for human elongation factor EF-1α
    421..468     +  CDS            nucleoplasmin NLS: bipartite nuclear localization signal from nucleoplasmin
    468..4569    +  CDS            dCas9 (fragment): catalytically dead mutant of the Cas9 endonuclease from the Streptococcus pyogenes Type II CRISPR/Cas system RNA-guided DNA-binding protein that lacks endonuclease activity due to the D10A mutation in the RuvC catalytic domain and the N863A mutation in the HNH catalytic domain
   4894..5292    +  CDS            BSD: blasticidin S deaminase; Aspergillus terreus BSD; confers resistance to blasticidin
   5293..5314    +  misc_feature   MCS (fragment): pBluescript multiple cloning site
   5317..5905    +  misc_feature   WPRE: woodchuck hepatitis virus posttranscriptional regulatory element
   5842..6423    +  CDS            nef (fragment): NEF_HV1H2 - Experimental evidence at protein level: Swiss-Prot protein existence level 1. Extracellular Nef protein targets CD4(+) T-lymphocytes for apoptosis by interacting with CXCR4 surface receptors. From Human immunodeficiency virus type 1 group M subtype B (isolate HXB2) (HIV-1).
   6430..6610    +  LTR            5' LTR (truncated): truncated 5' long terminal repeat (LTR) from HIV-1
   6642..6866    +  polyA_signal   bGH poly(A) signal: bovine growth hormone polyadenylation signal
   6870..6891    +  promoter       SV40 promoter (fragment): SV40 enhancer and early promoter
   6912..7340    +  rep_origin     f1 ori (sequence partly withheld): f1 bacteriophage origin of replication; arrow indicates direction of (+) strand synthesis
   7354..7683    +  promoter       SV40 promoter: SV40 enhancer and early promoter
   7731..7778    +  promoter       EM7 promoter: synthetic bacterial promoter&nbsp
   7797..8171    +  CDS            BleoR: antibiotic-binding protein; Sh ble from Streptoalloteichus hindustanus; confers resistance to bleomycin, phleomycin, and Zeocin™
   8181..8306    +  CDS            ble (fragment): BLE_KLEPN - Experimental evidence at protein level: Swiss-Prot protein existence level 1. Binding protein with a strong affinity to the bleomycin family of antibiotics. Binds to CL990; an antimitotic-antibiotic compound. From Klebsiella pneumoniae.
   8301..8422    +  polyA_signal   SV40 poly(A) signal: SV40 polyadenylation signal
   8493..8515    -  protein_bind   lac operator (fragment): The lac repressor binds to the lac operator to inhibit transcription in E. coli. This inhibition can be relieved by adding lactose or isopropyl-β-D-thiogalactopyranoside (IPTG). lac repressor encoded by lacI
   8519..8549    -  promoter       lac promoter: promoter for the E. coli lac operon
   8564..8585    -  protein_bind   CAP binding site: CAP binding activates transcription in the presence of cAMP. E. coli catabolite activator protein
   8598..8690    -  CDS            lacI (fragment): lac repressor; lacI; The lac repressor binds to the lac operator to inhibit transcription in E. coli. This inhibition can be relieved by adding lactose or isopropyl-β-D-thiogalactopyranoside (IPTG).
   8873..9461    -  rep_origin     ori: high-copy-number ColE1/pMB1/pBR322/pUC origin of replication
   9632..10492   -  CDS            AmpR: β-lactamase; bla; confers resistance to ampicillin, carbenicillin, and related antibiotics
  10493..10597   -  promoter       AmpR promoter: bla
  10656..10708   -  misc_feature   bom (fragment): basis of mobility region from pBR322
  10863..11242   +  enhancer       CMV enhancer: human cytomegalovirus immediate early enhancer
  11243..11442   +  promoter       CMV promoter: human cytomegalovirus (CMV) immediate early promoter
  11460..11640   +  LTR            5' LTR (truncated): truncated 5' long terminal repeat (LTR) from HIV-1
  11687..11812   +  misc_feature   HIV-1 Ψ: packaging signal of human immunodeficiency virus type 1
  11796..12159   +  CDS            HIV-1 gag (fragment): gag protein from human immunodeficiency virus 1; gag
  12305..12538   +  misc_feature   RRE: The Rev response element (RRE) of HIV-1 allows for Rev-dependent mRNA export from the nucleus to the cytoplasm.
  12915..13015   +  CDS            Rev (fragment): human immunodeficiency virus 1 (HIV-1) Rev protein; rev; enhances nuclear export of unspliced and incompletely spliced viral mRNAs
  13065..13182   +  misc_feature   cPPT/CTS: central polypurine tract and central termination sequence of HIV-1
  13232..13472   +  promoter       U6 promoter: RNA polymerase III promoter for human U6 snRNA
>Addgene plasmid #125511 | lentiSAMv2 rs58692659-guide3 | addgene full sequence | sequence record 251556 | Addgene NGS Result
GTTTTAGAGCTAGGCCAACATGAGGATCACCCATGTCTGCAGGGCCTAGCAAGTTAAAATAAGGCTAGTC
CGTTATCAACTTGGCCAACATGAGGATCACCCATGTCTGCAGGGCCAAGTGGCACCGAGTCGGTGCTTTT
TTTGGATCCTAGGTCTTGAAAGGAGTGGGAATTGGCTCCGGTGCCCGTCAGTGGGCAGAGCGCACATCGC
CCACAGTCCCCGAGAAGTTGGGGGGAGGGGTCGGCAATTGATCCGGTGCCTAGAGAAGGTGGCGCGGGGT
AAACTGGGAAAGTGATGTCGTGTACTGGCTCCGCCTTTTTCCCGAGGGTGGGGGAGAACCGTATATAAGT
GCAGTAGTCGCCGTGAACGTTCTTTTTCGCAACGGGTTTGCCGCCAGAACACAGGCGTACGGCCACCATG
AAAAGGCCGGCGGCCACGAAAAAGGCCGGCCAGGCAAAAAAGAAAAAGGACAAGAAGTACAGCATCGGCC
TGGCCATCGGCACCAACTCTGTGGGCTGGGCCGTGATCACCGACGAGTACAAGGTGCCCAGCAAGAAATT
CAAGGTGCTGGGCAACACCGACCGGCACAGCATCAAGAAGAACCTGATCGGAGCCCTGCTGTTCGACAGC
GGCGAAACAGCCGAGGCCACCCGGCTGAAGAGAACCGCCAGAAGAAGATACACCAGACGGAAGAACCGGA
TCTGCTATCTGCAAGAGATCTTCAGCAACGAGATGGCCAAGGTGGACGACAGCTTCTTCCACAGACTGGA
AGAGTCCTTCCTGGTGGAAGAGGATAAGAAGCACGAGCGGCACCCCATCTTCGGCAACATCGTGGACGAG
GTGGCCTACCACGAGAAGTACCCCACCATCTACCACCTGAGAAAGAAACTGGTGGACAGCACCGACAAGG
CCGACCTGCGGCTGATCTATCTGGCCCTGGCCCACATGATCAAGTTCCGGGGCCACTTCCTGATCGAGGG
CGACCTGAACCCCGACAACAGCGACGTGGACAAGCTGTTCATCCAGCTGGTGCAGACCTACAACCAGCTG
TTCGAGGAAAACCCCATCAACGCCAGCGGCGTGGACGCCAAGGCCATCCTGTCTGCCAGACTGAGCAAGA
GCAGACGGCTGGAAAATCTGATCGCCCAGCTGCCCGGCGAGAAGAAGAATGGCCTGTTCGGCAACCTGAT
TGCCCTGAGCCTGGGCCTGACCCCCAACTTCAAGAGCAACTTCGACCTGGCCGAGGATGCCAAACTGCAG
CTGAGCAAGGACACCTACGACGACGACCTGGACAACCTGCTGGCCCAGATCGGCGACCAGTACGCCGACC
TGTTTCTGGCCGCCAAGAACCTGTCCGACGCCATCCTGCTGAGCGACATCCTGAGAGTGAACACCGAGAT
CACCAAGGCCCCCCTGAGCGCCTCTATGATCAAGAGATACGACGAGCACCACCAGGACCTGACCCTGCTG
AAAGCTCTCGTGCGGCAGCAGCTGCCTGAGAAGTACAAAGAGATTTTCTTCGACCAGAGCAAGAACGGCT
ACGCCGGCTACATTGACGGCGGAGCCAGCCAGGAAGAGTTCTACAAGTTCATCAAGCCCATCCTGGAAAA
GATGGACGGCACCGAGGAACTGCTCGTGAAGCTGAACAGAGAGGACCTGCTGCGGAAGCAGCGGACCTTC
GACAACGGCAGCATCCCCCACCAGATCCACCTGGGAGAGCTGCACGCCATTCTGCGGCGGCAGGAAGATT
TTTACCCATTCCTGAAGGACAACCGGGAAAAGATCGAGAAGATCCTGACCTTCCGCATCCCCTACTACGT
GGGCCCTCTGGCCAGGGGAAACAGCAGATTCGCCTGGATGACCAGAAAGAGCGAGGAAACCATCACCCCC
TGGAACTTCGAGGAAGTGGTGGACAAGGGCGCTTCCGCCCAGAGCTTCATCGAGCGGATGACCAACTTCG
ATAAGAACCTGCCCAACGAGAAGGTGCTGCCCAAGCACAGCCTGCTGTACGAGTACTTCACCGTGTATAA
CGAGCTGACCAAAGTGAAATACGTGACCGAGGGAATGAGAAAGCCCGCCTTCCTGAGCGGCGAGCAGAAA
AAGGCCATCGTGGACCTGCTGTTCAAGACCAACCGGAAAGTGACCGTGAAGCAGCTGAAAGAGGACTACT
TCAAGAAAATCGAGTGCTTCGACTCCGTGGAAATCTCCGGCGTGGAAGATCGGTTCAACGCCTCCCTGGG
CACATACCACGATCTGCTGAAAATTATCAAGGACAAGGACTTCCTGGACAATGAGGAAAACGAGGACATT
CTGGAAGATATCGTGCTGACCCTGACACTGTTTGAGGACAGAGAGATGATCGAGGAACGGCTGAAAACCT
ATGCCCACCTGTTCGACGACAAAGTGATGAAGCAGCTGAAGCGGCGGAGATACACCGGCTGGGGCAGGCT
GAGCCGGAAGCTGATCAACGGCATCCGGGACAAGCAGTCCGGCAAGACAATCCTGGATTTCCTGAAGTCC
GACGGCTTCGCCAACAGAAACTTCATGCAGCTGATCCACGACGACAGCCTGACCTTTAAAGAGGACATCC
AGAAAGCCCAGGTGTCCGGCCAGGGCGATAGCCTGCACGAGCACATTGCCAATCTGGCCGGCAGCCCCGC
CATTAAGAAGGGCATCCTGCAGACAGTGAAGGTGGTGGACGAGCTCGTGAAAGTGATGGGCCGGCACAAG
CCCGAGAACATCGTGATCGAAATGGCCAGAGAGAACCAGACCACCCAGAAGGGACAGAAGAACAGCCGCG
AGAGAATGAAGCGGATCGAAGAGGGCATCAAAGAGCTGGGCAGCCAGATCCTGAAAGAACACCCCGTGGA
AAACACCCAGCTGCAGAACGAGAAGCTGTACCTGTACTACCTGCAGAATGGGCGGGATATGTACGTGGAC
CAGGAACTGGACATCAACCGGCTGTCCGACTACGATGTGGACCACATCGTGCCTCAGAGCTTTCTGAAGG
ACGACTCCATCGACAACAAGGTGCTGACCAGAAGCGACAAGGCCCGGGGCAAGAGCGACAACGTGCCCTC
CGAAGAGGTCGTGAAGAAGATGAAGAACTACTGGCGGCAGCTGCTGAACGCCAAGCTGATTACCCAGAGA
AAGTTCGACAATCTGACCAAGGCCGAGAGAGGCGGCCTGAGCGAACTGGATAAGGCCGGCTTCATCAAGA
GACAGCTGGTGGAAACCCGGCAGATCACAAAGCACGTGGCACAGATCCTGGACTCCCGGATGAACACTAA
GTACGACGAGAATGACAAGCTGATCCGGGAAGTGAAAGTGATCACCCTGAAGTCCAAGCTGGTGTCCGAT
TTCCGGAAGGATTTCCAGTTTTACAAAGTGCGCGAGATCAACAACTACCACCACGCCCACGACGCCTACC
TGAACGCCGTCGTGGGAACCGCCCTGATCAAAAAGTACCCTAAGCTGGAAAGCGAGTTCGTGTACGGCGA
CTACAAGGTGTACGACGTGCGGAAGATGATCGCCAAGAGCGAGCAGGAAATCGGCAAGGCTACCGCCAAG
TACTTCTTCTACAGCAACATCATGAACTTTTTCAAGACCGAGATTACCCTGGCCAACGGCGAGATCCGGA
AGCGGCCTCTGATCGAGACAAACGGCGAAACCGGGGAGATCGTGTGGGATAAGGGCCGGGATTTTGCCAC
CGTGCGGAAAGTGCTGAGCATGCCCCAAGTGAATATCGTGAAAAAGACCGAGGTGCAGACAGGCGGCTTC
AGCAAAGAGTCTATCCTGCCCAAGAGGAACAGCGATAAGCTGATCGCCAGAAAGAAGGACTGGGACCCTA
AGAAGTACGGCGGCTTCGACAGCCCCACCGTGGCCTATTCTGTGCTGGTGGTGGCCAAAGTGGAAAAGGG
CAAGTCCAAGAAACTGAAGAGTGTGAAAGAGCTGCTGGGGATCACCATCATGGAAAGAAGCAGCTTCGAG
AAGAATCCCATCGACTTTCTGGAAGCCAAGGGCTACAAAGAAGTGAAAAAGGACCTGATCATCAAGCTGC
CTAAGTACTCCCTGTTCGAGCTGGAAAACGGCCGGAAGAGAATGCTGGCCTCTGCCGGCGAACTGCAGAA
GGGAAACGAACTGGCCCTGCCCTCCAAATATGTGAACTTCCTGTACCTGGCCAGCCACTATGAGAAGCTG
AAGGGCTCCCCCGAGGATAATGAGCAGAAACAGCTGTTTGTGGAACAGCACAAGCACTACCTGGACGAGA
TCATCGAGCAGATCAGCGAGTTCTCCAAGAGAGTGATCCTGGCCGACGCTAATCTGGACAAAGTGCTGTC
CGCCTACAACAAGCACCGGGATAAGCCCATCAGAGAGCAGGCCGAGAATATCATCCACCTGTTTACCCTG
ACCAATCTGGGAGCCCCTGCCGCCTTCAAGTACTTTGACACCACCATCGACCGGAAGAGGTACACCAGCA
CCAAAGAGGTGCTGGACGCCACCCTGATCCACCAGAGCATCACCGGCCTGTACGAGACACGGATCGACCT
GTCTCAGCTGGGAGGCGACAGCGCTGGAGGAGGTGGAAGCGGAGGAGGAGGAAGCGGAGGAGGAGGTAGC
GGACCTAAGAAAAAGAGGAAGGTGGCGGCCGCTGGATCCGGACGGGCTGACGCATTGGACGATTTTGATC
TGGATATGCTGGGAAGTGACGCCCTCGATGATTTTGACCTTGACATGCTTGGTTCGGATGCCCTTGATGA
CTTTGACCTCGACATGCTCGGCAGTGACGCCCTTGATGATTTCGACCTGGACATGCTGATTAACTGTACA
GGCAGTGGAGAGGGCAGAGGAAGTCTGCTAACATGCGGTGACGTCGAGGAGAATCCTGGCCCAATGGCCA
AGCCTTTGTCTCAAGAAGAATCCACCCTCATTGAAAGAGCAACGGCTACAATCAACAGCATCCCCATCTC
TGAAGACTACAGCGTCGCCAGCGCAGCTCTCTCTAGCGACGGCCGCATCTTCACTGGTGTCAATGTATAT
CATTTTACTGGGGGACCTTGTGCAGAACTCGTGGTGCTGGGCACTGCTGCTGCTGCGGCAGCTGGCAACC
TGACTTGTATCGTCGCGATCGGAAATGAGAACAGGGGCATCTTGAGCCCCTGCGGACGGTGCCGACAGGT
GCTTCTCGATCTGCATCCTGGGATCAAAGCCATAGTGAAGGACAGTGATGGACAGCCGACGGCAGTTGGG
ATTCGTGAATTGCTGCCCTCTGGTTATGTGTGGGAGGGCTAAGAATTCGATATCAAGCTTATCGGTAATC
AACCTCTGGATTACAAAATTTGTGAAAGATTGACTGGTATTCTTAACTATGTTGCTCCTTTTACGCTATG
TGGATACGCTGCTTTAATGCCTTTGTATCATGCTATTGCTTCCCGTATGGCTTTCATTTTCTCCTCCTTG
TATAAATCCTGGTTGCTGTCTCTTTATGAGGAGTTGTGGCCCGTTGTCAGGCAACGTGGCGTGGTGTGCA
CTGTGTTTGCTGACGCAACCCCCACTGGTTGGGGCATTGCCACCACCTGTCAGCTCCTTTCCGGGACTTT
CGCTTTCCCCCTCCCTATTGCCACGGCGGAACTCATCGCCGCCTGCCTTGCCCGCTGCTGGACAGGGGCT
CGGCTGTTGGGCACTGACAATTCCGTGGTGTTGTCGGGGAAATCATCGTCCTTTCCTTGGCTGCTCGCCT
GTGTTGCCACCTGGATTCTGCGCGGGACGTCCTTCTGCTACGTCCCTTCGGCCCTCAATCCAGCGGACCT
TCCTTCCCGCGGCCTGCTGCCGGCTCTGCGGCCTCTTCCGCGTCTTCGCCTTCGCCCTCAGACGAGTCGG
ATCTCCCTTTGGGCCGCCTCCCCGCATCGATACCGTCGACCTCGAGACCTAGAAAAACATGGAGCAATCA
CAAGTAGCAATACAGCAGCTACCAATGCTGATTGTGCCTGGCTAGAAGCACAAGAGGAGGAGGAGGTGGG
TTTTCCAGTCACACCTCAGGTACCTTTAAGACCAATGACTTACAAGGCAGCTGTAGATCTTAGCCACTTT
TTAAAAGAAAAGGGGGGACTGGAAGGGCTAATTCACTCCCAACGAAGACAAGATATCCTTGATCTGTGGA
TCTACCACACACAAGGCTACTTCCCTGATTGGCAGAACTACACACCAGGGCCAGGGATCAGATATCCACT
GACCTTTGGATGGTGCTACAAGCTAGTACCAGTTGAGCAAGAGAAGGTAGAAGAAGCCAATGAAGGAGAG
AACACCCGCTTGTTACACCCTGTGAGCCTGCATGGGATGGATGACCCGGAGAGAGAAGTATTAGAGTGGA
GGTTTGACAGCCGCCTAGCATTTCATCACATGGCCCGAGAGCTGCATCCGGACTGTACTGGGTCTCTCTG
GTTAGACCAGATCTGAGCCTGGGAGCTCTCTGGCTAACTAGGGAACCCACTGCTTAAGCCTCAATAAAGC
TTGCCTTGAGTGCTTCAAGTAGTGTGTGCCCGTCTGTTGTGTGACTCTGGTAACTAGAGATCCCTCAGAC
CCTTTTAGTCAGTGTGGAAAATCTCTAGCAGGGCCCGTTTAAACCCGCTGATCAGCCTCGACTGTGCCTT
CTAGTTGCCAGCCATCTGTTGTTTGCCCCTCCCCCGTGCCTTCCTTGACCCTGGAAGGTGCCACTCCCAC
TGTCCTTTCCTAATAAAATGAGGAAATTGCATCGCATTGTCTGAGTAGGTGTCATTCTATTCTGGGGGGT
GGGGTGGGGCAGGACAGCAAGGGGGAGGATTGGGAAGACAATAGCAGGCATGCTGGGGATGCGGTGGGCT
CTATGGCTTCTGAGGCGGAAAGAACCAGCTGGGGCTCTAGGGGGTATCCCC
[124 nt withheld, positions 6912-7035]
C
[91 nt withheld, positions 7037-7127]
A
[49 nt withheld, positions 7129-7177]
CCTTTGACGTTGGAGTCCACGTTCTTT
[37 nt withheld, positions 7205-7241]
ACCCTATCTCGGTCTATTCTTTTGATTTATAAGGGATTTTGCCGATTTCGGCCTATTGGTTAAAAAATGA
GCTGATTTAACAAAAATTTAACGCGAATTAATTCTGTGGAATGTGTGTCAGTTAGGGTGTGGAAAGTCCC
CAGGCTCCCCAGCAGGCAGAAGTATGCAAAGCATGCATCTCAATTAGTCAGCAACCAGGTGTGGAAAGTC
CCCAGGCTCCCCAGCAGGCAGAAGTATGCAAAGCATGCATCTCAATTAGTCAGCAACCATAGTCCCGCCC
CTAACTCCGCCCATCCCGCCCCTAACTCCGCCCAGTTCCGCCCATTCTCCGCCCCATGGCTGACTAATTT
TTTTTATTTATGCAGAGGCCGAGGCCGCCTCTGCCTCTGAGCTATTCCAGAAGTAGTGAGGAGGCTTTTT
TGGAGGCCTAGGCTTTTGCAAAAAGCTCCCGGGAGCTTGTATATCCATTTTCGGATCTGATCAGCACGTG
TTGACAATTAATCATCGGCATAGTATATCGGCATAGTATAATACGACAAGGTGAGGAACTAAACCATGGC
CAAGTTGACCAGTGCCGTTCCGGTGCTCACCGCGCGCGACGTCGCCGGAGCGGTCGAGTTCTGGACCGAC
CGGCTCGGGTTCTCCCGGGACTTCGTGGAGGACGACTTCGCCGGTGTGGTCCGGGACGACGTGACCCTGT
TCATCAGCGCGGTCCAGGACCAGGTGGTGCCGGACAACACCCTGGCCTGGGTGTGGGTGCGCGGCCTGGA
CGAGCTGTACGCCGAGTGGTCGGAGGTCGTGTCCACGAACTTCCGGGACGCCTCCGGGCCGGCCATGACC
GAGATCGGCGAGCAGCCGTGGGGGCGGGAGTTCGCCCTGCGCGACCCGGCCGGCAACTGCGTGCACTTCG
TGGCCGAGGAGCAGGACTGACACGTGCTACGAGATTTCGATTCCACCGCCGCCTTCTATGAAAGGTTGGG
CTTCGGAATCGTTTTCCGGGACGCCGGCTGGATGATCCTCCAGCGCGGGGATCTCATGCTGGAGTTCTTC
GCCCACCCCAACTTGTTTATTGCAGCTTATAATGGTTACAAATAAAGCAATAGCATCACAAATTTCACAA
ATAAAGCATTTTTTTCACTGCATTCTAGTTGTGGTTTGTCCAAACTCATCAATGTATCTTATCATGTCTG
TATACCGTCGACCTCTAGCTAGAGCTTGGCGTAATCATGGTCATAGCTGTTTCCTGTGTGAAATTGTTAT
CCGCTCACAATTCCACACAACATACGAGCCGGAAGCATAAAGTGTAAAGCCTGGGGTGCCTAATGAGTGA
GCTAACTCACATTAATTGCGTTGCGCTCACTGCCCGCTTTCCAGTCGGGAAACCTGTCGTGCCAGCTGCA
TTAATGAATCGGCCAACGCGCGGGGAGAGGCGGTTTGCGTATTGGGCGCTCTTCCGCTTCCTCGCTCACT
GACTCGCTGCGCTCGGTCGTTCGGCTGCGGCGAGCGGTATCAGCTCACTCAAAGGCGGTAATACGGTTAT
CCACAGAATCAGGGGATAACGCAGGAAAGAACATGTGAGCAAAAGGCCAGCAAAAGGCCAGGAACCGTAA
AAAGGCCGCGTTGCTGGCGTTTTTCCATAGGCTCCGCCCCCCTGACGAGCATCACAAAAATCGACGCTCA
AGTCAGAGGTGGCGAAACCCGACAGGACTATAAAGATACCAGGCGTTTCCCCCTGGAAGCTCCCTCGTGC
GCTCTCCTGTTCCGACCCTGCCGCTTACCGGATACCTGTCCGCCTTTCTCCCTTCGGGAAGCGTGGCGCT
TTCTCATAGCTCACGCTGTAGGTATCTCAGTTCGGTGTAGGTCGTTCGCTCCAAGCTGGGCTGTGTGCAC
GAACCCCCCGTTCAGCCCGACCGCTGCGCCTTATCCGGTAACTATCGTCTTGAGTCCAACCCGGTAAGAC
ACGACTTATCGCCACTGGCAGCAGCCACTGGTAACAGGATTAGCAGAGCGAGGTATGTAGGCGGTGCTAC
AGAGTTCTTGAAGTGGTGGCCTAACTACGGCTACACTAGAAGAACAGTATTTGGTATCTGCGCTCTGCTG
AAGCCAGTTACCTTCGGAAAAAGAGTTGGTAGCTCTTGATCCGGCAAACAAACCACCGCTGGTAGCGGTG
GTTTTTTTGTTTGCAAGCAGCAGATTACGCGCAGAAAAAAAGGATCTCAAGAAGATCCTTTGATCTTTTC
TACGGGGTCTGACGCTCAGTGGAACGAAAACTCACGTTAAGGGATTTTGGTCATGAGATTATCAAAAAGG
ATCTTCACCTAGATCCTTTTAAATTAAAAATGAAGTTTTAAATCAATCTAAAGTATATATGAGTAAACTT
GGTCTGACAGTTACCAATGCTTAATCAGTGAGGCACCTATCTCAGCGATCTGTCTATTTCGTTCATCCAT
AGTTGCCTGACTCCCCGTCGTGTAGATAACTACGATACGGGAGGGCTTACCATCTGGCCCCAGTGCTGCA
ATGATACCGCGAGACCCACGCTCACCGGCTCCAGATTTATCAGCAATAAACCAGCCAGCCGGAAGGGCCG
AGCGCAGAAGTGGTCCTGCAACTTTATCCGCCTCCATCCAGTCTATTAATTGTTGCCGGGAAGCTAGAGT
AAGTAGTTCGCCAGTTAATAGTTTGCGCAACGTTGTTGCCATTGCTACAGGCATCGTGGTGTCACGCTCG
TCGTTTGGTATGGCTTCATTCAGCTCCGGTTCCCAACGATCAAGGCGAGTTACATGATCCCCCATGTTGT
GCAAAAAAGCGGTTAGCTCCTTCGGTCCTCCGATCGTTGTCAGAAGTAAGTTGGCCGCAGTGTTATCACT
CATGGTTATGGCAGCACTGCATAATTCTCTTACTGTCATGCCATCCGTAAGATGCTTTTCTGTGACTGGT
GAGTACTCAACCAAGTCATTCTGAGAATAGTGTATGCGGCGACCGAGTTGCTCTTGCCCGGCGTCAATAC
GGGATAATACCGCGCCACATAGCAGAACTTTAAAAGTGCTCATCATTGGAAAACGTTCTTCGGGGCGAAA
ACTCTCAAGGATCTTACCGCTGTTGAGATCCAGTTCGATGTAACCCACTCGTGCACCCAACTGATCTTCA
GCATCTTTTACTTTCACCAGCGTTTCTGGGTGAGCAAAAACAGGAAGGCAAAATGCCGCAAAAAAGGGAA
TAAGGGCGACACGGAAATGTTGAATACTCATACTCTTCCTTTTTCAATATTATTGAAGCATTTATCAGGG
TTATTGTCTCATGAGCGGATACATATTTGAATGTATTTAGAAAAATAAACAAATAGGGGTTCCGCGCACA
TTTCCCCGAAAAGTGCCACCTGACGTCGACGGATCGGGAGATCTCCCGATCCCCTATGGTGCACTCTCAG
TACAATCTGCTCTGATGCCGCATAGTTAAGCCAGTATCTGCTCCCTGCTTGTGTGTTGGAGGTCGCTGAG
TAGTGCGCGAGCAAAATTTAAGCTACAACAAGGCAAGGCTTGACCGACAATTGCATGAAGAATCTGCTTA
GGGTTAGGCGTTTTGCGCTGCTTCGCGATGTACGGGCCAGATATACGCGTTGACATTGATTATTGACTAG
TTATTAATAGTAATCAATTACGGGGTCATTAGTTCATAGCCCATATATGGAGTTCCGCGTTACATAACTT
ACGGTAAATGGCCCGCCTGGCTGACCGCCCAACGACCCCCGCCCATTGACGTCAATAATGACGTATGTTC
CCATAGTAACGCCAATAGGGACTTTCCATTGACGTCAATGGGTGGAGTATTTACGGTAAACTGCCCACTT
GGCAGTACATCAAGTGTATCATATGCCAAGTACGCCCCCTATTGACGTCAATGACGGTAAATGGCCCGCC
TGGCATTATGCCCAGTACATGACCTTATGGGACTTTCCTACTTGGCAGTACATCTACGTATTAGTCATCG
CTATTACCATGGTGATGCGGTTTTGGCAGTACATCAATGGGCGTGGATAGCGGTTTGACTCACGGGGATT
TCCAAGTCTCCACCCCATTGACGTCAATGGGAGTTTGTTTTGGCACCAAAATCAACGGGACTTTCCAAAA
TGTCGTAACAACTCCGCCCCATTGACGCAAATGGGCGGTAGGCGTGTACGGTGGGAGGTCTATATAAGCA
GCGCGTTTTGCCTGTACTGGGTCTCTCTGGTTAGACCAGATCTGAGCCTGGGAGCTCTCTGGCTAACTAG
GGAACCCACTGCTTAAGCCTCAATAAAGCTTGCCTTGAGTGCTTCAAGTAGTGTGTGCCCGTCTGTTGTG
TGACTCTGGTAACTAGAGATCCCTCAGACCCTTTTAGTCAGTGTGGAAAATCTCTAGCAGTGGCGCCCGA
ACAGGGACTTGAAAGCGAAAGGGAAACCAGAGGAGCTCTCTCGACGCAGGACTCGGCTTGCTGAAGCGCG
CACGGCAAGAGGCGAGGGGCGGCGACTGGTGAGTACGCCAAAAATTTTGACTAGCGGAGGCTAGAAGGAG
AGAGATGGGTGCGAGAGCGTCAGTATTAAGCGGGGGAGAATTAGATCGCGATGGGAAAAAATTCGGTTAA
GGCCAGGGGGAAAGAAAAAATATAAATTAAAACATATAGTATGGGCAAGCAGGGAGCTAGAACGATTCGC
AGTTAATCCTGGCCTGTTAGAAACATCAGAAGGCTGTAGACAAATACTGGGACAGCTACAACCATCCCTT
CAGACAGGATCAGAAGAACTTAGATCATTATATAATACAGTAGCAACCCTCTATTGTGTGCATCAAAGGA
TAGAGATAAAAGACACCAAGGAAGCTTTAGACAAGATAGAGGAAGAGCAAAACAAAAGTAAGACCACCGC
ACAGCAAGCGGCCGCTGATCTTCAGACCTGGAGGAGGAGATATGAGGGACAATTGGAGAAGTGAATTATA
TAAATATAAAGTAGTAAAAATTGAACCATTAGGAGTAGCACCCACCAAGGCAAAGAGAAGAGTGGTGCAG
AGAGAAAAAAGAGCAGTGGGAATAGGAGCTTTGTTCCTTGGGTTCTTGGGAGCAGCAGGAAGCACTATGG
GCGCAGCGTCAATGACGCTGACGGTACAGGCCAGACAATTATTGTCTGGTATAGTGCAGCAGCAGAACAA
TTTGCTGAGGGCTATTGAGGCGCAACAGCATCTGTTGCAACTCACAGTCTGGGGCATCAAGCAGCTCCAG
GCAAGAATCCTGGCTGTGGAAAGATACCTAAAGGATCAACAGCTCCTGGGGATTTGGGGTTGCTCTGGAA
AACTCATTTGCACCACTGCTGTGCCTTGGAATGCTAGTTGGAGTAATAAATCTCTGGAACAGATTTGGAA
TCACACGACCTGGATGGAGTGGGACAGAGAAATTAACAATTACACAAGCTTAATACACTCCTTAATTGAA
GAATCGCAAAACCAGCAAGAAAAGAATGAACAAGAATTATTGGAATTAGATAAATGGGCAAGTTTGTGGA
ATTGGTTTAACATAACAAATTGGCTGTGGTATATAAAATTATTCATAATGATAGTAGGAGGCTTGGTAGG
TTTAAGAATAGTTTTTGCTGTACTTTCTATAGTGAATAGAGTTAGGCAGGGATATTCACCATTATCGTTT
CAGACCCACCTCCCAACCCCGAGGGGACCCGACAGGCCCGAAGGAATAGAAGAAGAAGGTGGAGAGAGAG
ACAGAGACAGATCCATTCGATTAGTGAACGGATCGGCACTGCGTGCGCCAATTCTGCAGACAAATGGCAG
TATTCATCCACAATTTTAAAAGAAAAGGGGGGATTGGGGGGTACAGTGCAGGGGAAAGAATAGTAGACAT
AATAGCAACAGACATACAAACTAAAGAATTACAAAAACAAATTACAAAAATTCAAAATTTTCGGGTTTAT
TACAGGGACAGCAGAGATCCAGTTTGGTTAATTAGCTAGCGAGGGCCTATTTCCCATGATTCCTTCATAT
TTGCATATACGATACAAGGCTGTTAGAGAGATAATTGGAATTAATTTGACTGTAAACACAAAGATATTAG
TACAAAATACGTGACGTAGAAAGTAATAATTTCTTGGGTAGTTTGCAGTTTTAAAATTATGTTTTAAAAT
GGACTATCATATGCTTACCGTAACTTGAAAGTATTTCGATTTCTTGGCTTTATATATCTTGTGGAAAGGA
CGAAACACCGAGTTGCCAGGCAGTTGAGCC
