>Addgene plasmid #125511 | lentiSAMv2 rs58692659-guide3 | depositor partial sequence | sequence record 240200 | Guide RNA, MS2 stem loops
NNNNTTTAAAATNGGACTATCATATGCTTACCGTAACTTGAAAGTATTTCGATTTCTTGGCTTTATATAT
CTTGTGGAAAGGACGAAACACCGAGTTGCCAGGCAGTTGAGCCGTTTTAGAGCTAGGCCAACATGAGGAT
CACCCATGTCTGCAGGGCCTAGCAAGTTAAAATAAGGCTAGTCCGTTATCAACTTGGCCAACATGAGGAT
CACCCATGTCTGCAGGGCCAAGTGGCACCGAGTCGGTGCTTTTTTTGGATCCTAGGTCTTGAAAGGAGTG
GGAATTGGCTCCGGTGCCCGTCAGTGGGCAGAGCGCACATCGCCCACAGTCCCCGAGAAGTTGGGGGGAG
GGGTCGGCAATTGATCCGGTGCCTAGAGAAGGTGGCGCGGGGTAAACTGGGAAAGTGATGTCGTGTACTG
GCTCCGCCTTTTTCCCGAGGGTGGGGGAGAACCGTATATAAGTGCAGTAGTCGCCGTGAACGTTCTTTTT
CGCAACGGGTTTGCCGCCAGAACACAGGCGTACGGCCACCATGAAAAGGCCGGCGGCCACGAAAAAGGCC
GGCCAGGCAAAAAAGAAAAAGGACAAGAAGTACAGCATCGGCCTGGCCATCGGCACCAACTCTGTGGGCT
GGGCCGTGATCACCGACGAGTACAAGGTGCCCAGCAAGAAATTCAAGGTGCTGGGCAACACCGACCGGCA
CAGCATCAAGAAGAACCTGATCGGAGCCCTGCTGTTCGACAGCGGCGAAACAGCCGAGGCCACCCGGCTG
AAGAGAACCGCCAGAAGAAGATACACCAGACGGAAGAACCGGATCTGCTATCTGCAAGAGATCTTCAGCA
ACGAGATGGCCAAGGTGGACGACAGCTTCTTCCACAGACTGGAAGAGTCCTTCCTGGNGGGAAGAGGATA
AGAAGCACGAGCGGCACCCCATCTTCGGCAACATCGTGGGACGAGGTGGGCCTACCACGAAGAAGTACCC
CACCATCTACCACCTGAAGAAAGAAACTGGTGGAACAGCAACCGACAAGGGCCGACCTGCCGGTTGATCT
ATCTGGGCCCTGGGCCACCATGATCAAGTTTCCGGGGGCCACTTCCTGAATCANGGGCGAACCTGAAACC
CCGAACAACAGCGGACGTGGGACAAAGCTGTTTCATCCCAGTGGGGGGCAAAACCTAAAACCCAGGTTNT
TCCAAGGAAAAACCCCCATTAAACGTCAGGTNGCGTTGGAACCCCCAATGTCCNTCTCCTGTTT
